Addgene plasmid #182962: pDY380
Purpose: Amp-resistant, low copy (p15A ori), E. coli 5'ptsI transcriptionally fused with GFP.
Depositing lab: Shelley Copley. Depositing organization: University of Colorado, Boulder. Publication: Synonymous edits in the Escherichia coli genome have substantial and condition-dependent effects on fitness. Yang DD, Rusch LM, Widney KA, Morgenthaler AB, Copley SD. Proc Natl Acad Sci U S A. 2024 Jan 30;121(5):e2316834121. doi: 10.1073/pnas.2316834121. Epub 2024 Jan 22. PubMed 38252823.
Backbone
  Vector backbone: pACYC177
  Total vector size (bp): 3941
  Vector type: Synthetic Biology
Growth in bacteria
  Bacterial resistance: Ampicillin, 100 μg/mL
  Growth temperature: 37°C
  Growth strain: DH5alpha
  Growth instructions: see publication
  Copy number: Low Copy
Gene/Insert
  Gene/Insert name: ptsI (alt name: Enzyme I; Enzyme Isugar; EIsugar; phosphoenolpyruvate-protein phosphotransferase PtsI)
  Species: E. coli
  Insert size (bp): 800
  Tag / fusion protein: GFP (C terminal on insert)
  Cloning method: Gibson Cloning
  Sequencing primers: 5′ GTAGCGAGTCAGTGAGCGAGGAA; 3′ CGGATACATATTTGAATGTATTTAGAAA
Terms and licenses: Academic/Nonprofit Terms; Industry Terms: Not Available to Industry
How to cite: pDY380 was a gift from Shelley Copley (Addgene plasmid # 182962 ; http://n2t.net/addgene:182962 ; RRID:Addgene_182962)
