[The description below was written by a language model from this plasmid's Addgene catalogue record and pLannotate feature annotations shown in this document.]
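Description:
pDY380 is a low-copy bacterial reporter plasmid built on the pACYC177 backbone and classed as a synthetic biology vector for use in E. coli. It replicates from the p15A origin, which is compatible with ColE1-type plasmids, and is selected through the bla gene (β-lactamase, ampicillin resistance) driven by its own AmpR promoter. The short RSF ori and bom matches in the annotation are fragments and are probably backbone remnants rather than functional elements.

The payload is a segment of the E. coli pts region joined by Gibson assembly to a GFP reporter. The annotation shows a complete ptsH coding sequence (HPr, the phosphoryl carrier protein of the phosphoenolpyruvate-dependent sugar phosphotransferase system). This is followed by roughly 800 bp from the 5' portion of ptsI (Enzyme I, which transfers phosphate from PEP to HPr), and then, after a short gap, by GFPmut3, a rapidly maturing Aequorea-derived green fluorescent protein. The catalogue entry lists GFP in its tag field as C-terminal on the insert, but the stated purpose describes a transcriptional fusion. In that arrangement GFP would be co-transcribed with the 5' ptsI sequence rather than joined to it in frame. No promoter is annotated upstream of the cassette, and the record does not state what drives expression. About 300 bp of unannotated sequence precedes ptsH.

The associated publication concerns the fitness effects of synonymous edits in the E. coli genome, so the plasmid probably reports how sequence in the 5' ptsI region affects transcript levels, though the record does not say this explicitly. The sequenced record is 4,203 nt, somewhat longer than the 3,941 bp listed in the catalogue.
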