Features (pLannotate 1.2.2; 8 found; start..end, strand, type, name):
     71..616     +  rep_origin     p15A ori: Plasmids containing the medium-copy-number p15A origin of replication can be propagated in E. coli cells that contain a second plasmid with the ColE1 origin.
    704..759     +  rep_origin     RSF ori (fragment): Plasmids containing the RSF 1030 origin of replication can be propagated in E. coli cells that contain additional plasmids with compatible origins.
    858..879     -  misc_feature   bom (fragment): basis of mobility region from pBR322
   1203..1457    +  CDS            ptsH (sequence withheld): PTHP_ECOLI - Also known as hpr. Experimental evidence at protein level: Swiss-Prot protein existence level 1. General (non sugar-specific) component of the phosphoenolpyruvate-dependent sugar phosphotransferase system (sugar PTS). This major carbohydrate active-transport system catalyzes the phosphorylation of incoming sugar substrates concomitantly with their translocation across the cell membrane. The phosphoryl group from phosphoenolpyruvate (PEP) is transferred to the phosphoryl carrier protein HPr by enzyme I. Phospho-HPr then transfers it to the PTS EIIA domain. From Escherichia coli (st
   1505..2305    +  CDS            ptsI (fragment): PT1_ECOLI - Experimental evidence at protein level: Swiss-Prot protein existence level 1. General (non sugar-specific) component of the phosphoenolpyruvate-dependent sugar phosphotransferase system (sugar PTS). This major carbohydrate active-transport system catalyzes the phosphorylation of incoming sugar substrates concomitantly with their translocation across the cell membrane. Enzyme I transfers the phosphoryl group from phosphoenolpyruvate (PEP) to the phosphoryl carrier protein (HPr) (PubMed:7876255, PubMed:12705838, PubMed:17053069). Can also use (Z)-3-fluoro-PEP (ZFPEP), (Z)-3-methyl- P
   2348..3061    +  CDS            GFPmut3: GFPmut3 is a basic (constitutively fluorescent) green fluorescent protein published in 1996, derived from Aequorea victoria. It is reported to be a very rapidly-maturing weak dimer.
   3144..3248    +  promoter       AmpR promoter: bla
   3249..4109    +  CDS            AmpR: β-lactamase; bla; confers resistance to ampicillin, carbenicillin, and related antibiotics
>Addgene plasmid #182962 | pDY380 | addgene full sequence | sequence record 365358 | Addgene NGS Result
TCATGACCAAAATCCCTTAACGTGAGTTTTCGTTCCACTGAGCGTCAGACCCCTTAATAAGATGATCTTC
TTGAGATCGTTTTGGTCTGCGCGTAATCTCTTGCTCTGAAAACGAAAAAACCGCCTTGCAGGGCGGTTTT
TCGAAGGTTCTCTGAGCTACCAACTCTTTGAACCGAGGTAACTGGCTTGGAGGAGCGCAGTCACCAAAAC
TTGTCCTTTCAGTTTAGCCTTAACCGGCGCATGACTTCAAGACTAACTCCTCTAAATCAATTACCAGTGG
CTGCTGCCAGTGGTGCTTTTGCATGTCTTTCCGGGTTGGACTCAAGACGATAGTTACCGGATAAGGCGCA
GCGGTCGGACTGAACGGGGGGTTCGTGCATACAGTCCAGCTTGGAGCGAACTGCCTACCCGGAACTGAGT
GTCAGGCGTGGAATGAGACAAACGCGGCCATAACAGCGGAATGACACCGGTAAACCGAAAGGCAGGAACA
GGAGAGCGCACGAGGGAGCCGCCAGGGGGAAACGCCTGGTATCTTTATAGTCCTGTCGGGTTTCGCCACC
ACTGATTTGAGCGTCAGATTTCGTGATGCTTGTCAGGGGGGCGGAGCCTATGGAAAAACGGCTTTGCCGC
GGCCCTCTCACTTCCCTGTTAAGTATCTTCCTGGCATCTTCCAGGAAATCTCCGCCCCGTTCGTAAGCCA
TTTCCGCTCGCCGCAGTCGAACGACCGAGCGTAGCGAGTCAGTGAGCGAGGAAGCGGAATATATCCTGTA
TCACATATTCTGCTGACGCACCGGTGCAGCCTTTTTTCTCCTGCCACATGAAGCACTTCACTGACACCCT
CATCAGTGCCAACATAGTAAGCCAGTATACACTCCGCTAGCGCACTTTCGCCCCTCCTGGCATTGGTTCA
GCCTGTCGGAACTGGTATTTAACCAGACTAATTATTTTGATGCGCGAAATTAATCGTTACAGGAAAAGCC
AAAGCTGAATCGATTTTATGATTTGGTTCAATTCTTCCTTTAGCGGCATAATGTTTAATGACGTACGAAA
CGTCAGCGGTCAACACCCGCCAGCAATGGACTGTATTGCGCTCTTCGTGCGTCGCGTCTGTTAAAAACTG
GCGCTAACAATACAGGCTAAAGTCGAACCGCCAGGCTAGACTTTAGTTCCACAACACTAAACCTATAAGT
TGGGGAAATACA
[255 nt withheld, positions 1203-1457]
TAATTTCCCGGGTTCTTTTAAAAATCAGTCACAAGTAAGGTAGGGTTATGATTTCAGGCATTTTAGCATC
CCCGGGTATCGCTTTCGGTAAAGCTCTGCTTCTGAAAGAAGACGAAATTGTCATTGACCGGAAAAAAATT
TCTGCCGACCAGGTTGATCAGGAAGTTGAACGTTTTCTGAGCGGTCGTGCCAAGGCATCAGCCCAGCTGG
AAACGATCAAAACGAAAGCTGGTGAAACGTTCGGTGAAGAAAAAGAAGCCATCTTTGAAGGGCATATTAT
GCTGCTCGAAGATGAGGAGCTGGAGCAGGAAATCATAGCCCTGATTAAAGATAAGCACATGACAGCTGAC
GCAGCTGCTCATGAAGTTATCGAAGGTCAGGCTTCTGCCCTGGAAGAGCTGGATGATGAATACCTGAAAG
AACGTGCGGCTGACGTACGTGATATCGGTAAGCGCCTGCTGCGCAACATCCTGGGCCTGAAGATTATCGA
CCTGAGCGCCATTCAGGATGAAGTCATTCTGGTTGCCGCTGACCTGACGCCGTCCGAAACCGCACAGCTG
AACCTGAAGAAGGTGCTGGGTTTCATCACCGACGCGGGTGGCCGTACTTCCCACACCTCTATCATGGCGC
GTTCTCTGGAACTACCTGCTATCGTGGGTACCGGTAGCGTCACCTCTCAGGTGAAAAATGACGACTATCT
GATTCTGGATGCCGTAAATAATCAGGTTTACGTCAATCCAACCAACGAAGTTATTGATAAAATGCGCGCT
GTTCAGGAGCAAGTGGCTTCTGAAAAAGCAGAGCTTGCTAAACTGAAAGATCTGCCAGCTATTACGCTGG
ACGGTCATAATCCACGAGATGCGGCCCAATTTACTGCTTAGGAGAAGATCATGAGTAAAGGAGAAGAACT
TTTCACTGGAGTTGTCCCAATTCTTGTTGAATTAGATGGTGATGTTAATGGGCACAAATTTTCTGTCAGT
GGAGAGGGTGAAGGTGATGCAACATACGGAAAACTTACCCTTAAATTTATTTGCACTACTGGAAAACTAC
CTGTTCCATGGCCAACACTTGTCACTACTTTCGGTTATGGTGTTCAATGCTTTGCGAGATACCCAGATCA
TATGAAACAGCATGACTTTTTCAAGAGTGCCATGCCCGAAGGTTATGTACAGGAAAGAACTATATTTTTC
AAAGATGACGGGAACTACAAGACACGTGCTGAAGTCAAGTTTGAAGGTGATACCCTTGTTAATAGAATCG
AGTTAAAAGGTATTGATTTTAAAGAAGATGGAAACATTCTTGGACACAAATTGGAATACAACTATAACTC
ACACAATGTATACATCATGGCAGACAAACAAAAGAATGGAATCAAAGTTAACTTCAAAATTAGACACAAC
ATTGAAGATGGAAGCGTTCAACTAGCAGACCATTATCAACAAAATACTCCAATTGGCGATGGCCCTGTCC
TTTTACCAGACAACCATTACCTGTCCACACAATCTGCCCTTTCGAAAGATCCCAACGAAAAGAGAGACCA
CATGGTCCTTCTTGAGTTTGTAACAGCTGCTGGGATTACACATGGCATGGATGAACTATACAAATAGAAT
ACGCCTATTTTTATAGGTTAATGTCATGATAATAATGGTTTCTTAGACGTCAGGTGGCACTTTTCGGGGA
AATGTGCGCGGAACCCCTATTTGTTTATTTTTCTAAATACATTCAAATATGTATCCGCTCATGAGACAAT
AACCCTGATAAATGCTTCAATAATATTGAAAAAGGAAGAGTATGAGTATTCAACATTTCCGTGTCGCCCT
TATTCCCTTTTTTGCGGCATTTTGCCTTCCTGTTTTTGCTCACCCAGAAACGCTGGTGAAAGTAAAAGAT
GCTGAAGATCAGTTGGGTGCACGAGTGGGTTACATCGAACTGGATCTCAACAGCGGTAAGATCCTTGAGA
GTTTTCGCCCCGAAGAACGTTTTCCAATGATGAGCACTTTTAAAGTTCTGCTATGTGGCGCGGTATTATC
CCGTGTTGACGCCGGGCAAGAGCAACTCGGTCGCCGCATACACTATTCTCAGAATGACTTGGTTGAGTAC
TCACCAGTCACAGAAAAGCATCTTACGGATGGCATGACAGTAAGAGAATTATGCAGTGCTGCCATAACCA
TGAGTGATAACACTGCGGCCAACTTACTTCTGACAACGATCGGAGGACCGAAGGAGCTAACCGCTTTTTT
GCACAACATGGGGGATCATGTAACTCGCCTTGATCGTTGGGAACCGGAGCTGAATGAAGCCATACCAAAC
GACGAGCGTGACACCACGATGCCTGCAGCAATGGCAACAACGTTGCGCAAACTATTAACTGGCGAACTAC
TTACTCTAGCTTCCCGGCAACAATTAATAGACTGGATGGAGGCGGATAAAGTTGCAGGACCACTTCTGCG
CTCGGCCCTTCCGGCTGGCTGGTTTATTGCTGATAAATCTGGAGCCGGTGAGCGTGGGTCTCGCGGTATC
ATTGCAGCACTGGGGCCAGATGGTAAGCCCTCCCGTATCGTAGTTATCTACACGACGGGGAGTCAGGCAA
CTATGGATGAACGAAATAGACAGATCGCTGAGATAGGTGCCTCACTGATTAAGCATTGGTAACTGTCAGA
CCAAGTTTACTCATATATACTTTAGATTGATTTAAAACTTCATTTTTAATTTAAAAGGATCTAGGTGAAG
ATCCTTTTTGATAATC
